Addgene plasmid #136519: pEN_TTmiRC2_3xflag_Luciferase
Purpose: Used as a donor vector containing N-term 3xFLAG to clone into pSLIK
Depositing lab: Kevin Janes. Depositing organization: University of Virginia. Publication: Sporadic activation of an oxidative stress-dependent NRF2-p53 signaling network in breast epithelial spheroids and premalignancies. Pereira EJ, Burns JS, Lee CY, Marohl T, Calderon D, Wang L, Atkins KA, Wang CC, Janes KA. Sci Signal. 2020 Apr 14;13(627). pii: 13/627/eaba4200. doi: 10.1126/scisignal.aba4200. PubMed 32291314.
Backbone
  Vector backbone: pEN_TTmiRc2
  Backbone manufacturer: Addgene #25752
  Backbone size w/o insert (bp): 4422
  Vector type: entry vector for gateway cloning
Growth in bacteria
  Bacterial resistance: Gentamicin, 10 μg/mL
  Growth temperature: 37°C
  Growth strain: ccdB Survival
  Copy number: Unknown
Gene/Insert
  Gene/Insert name: Luciferase
  Insert size (bp): 1716
  Tag / fusion protein: 3x FLAG (N terminal on insert)
  Cloning method: Restriction Enzyme; 5′ cloning site SpeI (not destroyed); 3′ cloning site MfeI (destroyed during cloning)
  Sequencing primers: 5′ TGATAGAGAACGTATGTCGAGG
Terms and licenses: Academic/Nonprofit Terms; Industry Terms: Not Available to Industry
How to cite: pEN_TTmiRC2_3xflag_Luciferase was a gift from Kevin Janes (Addgene plasmid # 136519 ; http://n2t.net/addgene:136519 ; RRID:Addgene_136519)
