[The description below was written by a language model from this plasmid's Addgene catalogue record and pLannotate feature annotations shown in this document.]
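Description:
pEN_TTmiRC2_3xflag_Luciferase is a Gateway entry (donor) vector built on the pEN_TTmiRc2 backbone. It is designed to transfer a doxycycline/tetracycline-responsive expression cassette into the pSLIK destination vector by LR recombination. The sequenced plasmid is about 5.5 kb and is propagated in E. coli through a high-copy ColE1/pUC-type origin. Selection is by gentamicin, conferred by the aacC1 acetyltransferase gene driven by a class 1 integron Pc promoter. The gentamicin cassette appears to sit within a disrupted kanamycin resistance gene, since only two KanR fragments are annotated on either side of it, so kanamycin resistance should not be expected. The rrnB T1 and T2 terminators lie upstream of attL1, where they would insulate the cassette from read-through transcription coming from the backbone.

The transferable unit lies between attL1 and attL2, across the numbering origin of the circular map. It begins with the tight TRE promoter (PTight), which consists of seven tet operator repeats fused to a minimal CMV promoter and therefore needs a Tet transactivator for expression; none is annotated on this plasmid. Directly downstream is a 3xFLAG epitope with an enterokinase cleavage site, fused in frame to the N terminus of firefly luciferase (the enhanced luc+ version). The insert was placed between SpeI and MfeI sites, with the SpeI site retained and the MfeI site destroyed. No polyadenylation signal or miR-30-type shRNA element is annotated within the cassette.

The record describes the plasmid as a donor vector carrying an N-terminal 3xFLAG tag for cloning into pSLIK. After LR transfer, the luciferase version would yield an inducible, FLAG-tagged reporter detectable by anti-FLAG reagents, although the record does not state its specific experimental role.
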