Features (pLannotate 1.2.2; 13 found; start..end, strand, type, name):
      1..315     +  promoter       tight TRE promoter: Tet-responsive promoter PTight, consisting of seven tet operator sequences followed by the minimal CMV promoter
    325..390     +  CDS            3xFLAG: three tandem FLAG® epitope tags, followed by an enterokinase cleavage site
    391..2034    +  CDS            luciferase: firefly luciferase; luc+; enhanced luc+ version of the luciferase gene
   2073..2172    -  protein_bind   attL2: mutant version of attL; recombination site for the Gateway® LR reaction LR Clonase™
   2295..2921    +  CDS            KanR (fragment): aminoglycoside phosphotransferase; aph(3')-Ia; confers resistance to kanamycin in bacteria or G418 (Geneticin®) in eukaryotes
   2955..3488    -  CDS            GmR: gentamycin acetyltransferase; aacC1; confers resistance to gentamycin
   3677..3705    -  promoter       Pc promoter: intI1 (promoter lies within the coding sequence); class 1 integron promoter
   3683..4030    -  CDS            YPR2_ECOLX (fragment): Protein predicted: Swiss-Prot protein existence level 4. From Escherichia coli.
   4035..4219    +  CDS            KanR (fragment): aminoglycoside phosphotransferase; aph(3')-Ia; confers resistance to kanamycin in bacteria or G418 (Geneticin®) in eukaryotes
   4362..4950    +  rep_origin     ori: high-copy-number ColE1/pMB1/pBR322/pUC origin of replication
   5118..5161    -  terminator     rrnB T1 terminator: Escherichia coli rrnB; transcription terminator T1 from the E. coli rrnB gene
   5293..5320    +  terminator     rrnB T2 terminator: transcription terminator T2 from the E. coli rrnB gene
   5370..5469    +  protein_bind   attL1: mutant version of attL; recombination site for the Gateway® LR reaction LR Clonase™
>Addgene plasmid #136519 | pEN_TTmiRC2_3xflag_Luciferase | addgene full sequence | sequence record 272298 | Addgene NGS Result
GAGTTTACTCCCTATCAGTGATAGAGAACGTATGTCGAGTTTACTCCCTATCAGTGATAGAGAACGATGT
CGAGTTTACTCCCTATCAGTGATAGAGAACGTATGTCGAGTTTACTCCCTATCAGTGATAGAGAACGTAT
GTCGAGTTTACTCCCTATCAGTGATAGAGAACGTATGTCGAGTTTATCCCTATCAGTGATAGAGAACGTA
TGTCGAGTTTACTCCCTATCAGTGATAGAGAACGTATGTCGAGGTAGGCGTGTACGGTGGGAGGCCTATA
TAAGCAGAGCTCGTTTAGTGAACCGTCAGATCGCCACTAGTATGGACTACAAAGACCATGACGGTGATTA
TAAAGATCATGACATCGATTACAAGGATGACGATGACAAGATGGAAGACGCCAAAAACATAAAGAAAGGC
CCGGCGCCATTCTATCCGCTGGAAGATGGAACCGCTGGAGAGCAACTGCATAAGGCTATGAAGAGATACG
CCCTGGTTCCTGGAACAATTGCTTTTACAGATGCACATATCGAGGTGGACATCACTTACGCTGAGTACTT
CGAAATGTCCGTTCGGTTGGCAGAAGCTATGAAACGATATGGGCTGAATACAAATCACAGAATCGTCGTA
TGCAGTGAAAACTCTCTTCAATTCTTTATGCCGGTGTTGGGCGCGTTATTTATCGGAGTTGCAGTTGCGC
CCGCGAACGACATTTATAATGAACGTGAATTGCTCAACAGTATGGGCATTTCGCAGCCTACCGTGGTGTT
CGTTTCCAAAAAGGGGTTGCAAAAAATTTTGAACGTGCAAAAAAAGCTCCCAATCATCCAAAAAATTATT
ATCATGGATTCTAAAACGGATTACCAGGGATTTCAGTCGATGTACACGTTCGTCACATCTCATCTACCTC
CCGGTTTTAATGAATACGATTTTGTGCCAGAGTCCTTCGATAGGGACAAGACAATTGCACTGATCATGAA
CTCCTCTGGATCTACTGGTCTGCCTAAAGGTGTCGCTCTGCCTCATAGAACTGCCTGCGTGAGATTCTCG
CATGCCAGAGATCCTATTTTTGGCAATCAAATCATTCCGGATACTGCGATTTTAAGTGTTGTTCCATTCC
ATCACGGTTTTGGAATGTTTACTACACTCGGATATTTGATATGTGGATTTCGAGTCGTCTTAATGTATAG
ATTTGAAGAAGAGCTGTTTCTGAGGAGCCTTCAGGATTACAAGATTCAAAGTGCGCTGCTGGTGCCAACC
CTATTCTCCTTCTTCGCCAAAAGCACTCTGATTGACAAATACGATTTATCTAATTTACACGAAATTGCTT
CTGGTGGCGCTCCCCTCTCTAAGGAAGTCGGGGAAGCGGTTGCCAAGAGGTTCCATCTGCCAGGTATCAG
GCAAGGATATGGGCTCACTGAGACTACATCAGCTATTCTGATTACACCCGAGGGGGATGATAAACCGGGC
GCGGTCGGTAAAGTTGTTCCATTTTTTGAAGCGAAGGTTGTGGATCTGGATACCGGGAAAACGCTGGGCG
TTAATCAAAGAGGCGAACTGTGTGTGAGAGGTCCTATGATTATGTCCGGTTATGTAAACAATCCGGAAGC
GACCAACGCCTTGATTGACAAGGATGGATGGCTACATTCTGGAGACATAGCTTACTGGGACGAAGACGAA
CACTTCTTCATCGTTGACCGCCTGAAGTCTCTGATTAAGTACAAAGGCTATCAGGTGGCTCCCGCTGAAT
TGGAATCCATCTTGCTCCAACACCCCAACATCTTCGACGCAGGTGTCGCAGGTCTTCCCGACGATGACGC
CGGTGAACTTCCCGCCGCCGTTGTTGTTTTGGAGCACGGAAAGACGATGACGGAAAAAGAGATCGTGGAT
TACGTCGCCAGTCAAGTAACAACCGCGAAAAAGTTGCGCGGAGGAGTTGTGTTTGTGGACGAAGTACCGA
AAGGTCTTACCGGAAAACTCGACGCAAGAAAAATCAGAGAGATCCTCATAAAGGCCAAGAAGGGCGGAAA
GATCTGAGAATTGGAAGACTAATGCGTTTTCGAGATATCTAGACCCAGCTTTCTTGTACAAAGTTGGCAT
TATAAGAAAGCATTGCTTATCAATTTGTTGCAACGAACAGGTCACTATCAGTCAAAATAAAATCATTATT
TGCCATCCAGCTGCAGCTCTGGCCCGTGTCTCAAAATCTCTGATGTTACATTGCACAAGATAAAAATATA
TCATCATGAACAATAAAACTGTCTGCTTACATAAACAGTAATACAAGGGGTGTTATGAGCCATATTCAAC
GGGAAACGTCGAGGCCGCGATTAAATTCCAACATGGATGCTGATTTATATGGGTATAAATGGGCTCGCGA
TAATGTCGGGCAATCAGGTGCGACAATCTATCGCTTGTATGGGAAGCCCGATGCGCCAGAGTTGTTTCTG
AAACATGGCAAAGGTAGCGTTGCCAATGATGTTACAGATGAGATGGTCAGACTAAACTGGCTGACGGAAT
TTATGCCTCTTCCGACCATCAAGCATTTTATCCGTACTCCTGATGATGCATGGTTACTCACCACTGCGAT
CCCCGGAAAAACAGCATTCCAGGTATTAGAAGAATATCCTGATTCAGGTGAAAATATTGTTGATGCGCTG
GCAGTGTCCCTGCGCCGGTTGCATTCGATTCCTGTTTGTAATTGTCCTTTTAACAGCGATCGCGTATTTC
GTCTCGCTCAGGCGCAATCACGAATGAATAACGGTTTGGTTGATGCGAGTGATTTTGATGACGAGCGTAA
TGGCTGGCCTGTTGAACAAGTCTGGAAAGAAATGCATAAACTTTTGCCATTCTCACCGGATTCAGTCGTC
ACTCATGGTGATTTCTCACTTGATAACCTTATTTTTGACGAGGGGAAATTAGGCCGGGAAGCCGATCTCG
GCTTGAACGAATTGTTAGGTGGCGGTACTTGGGTCGATATCAAAGTGCATCACTTCTTCCCGTATGCCCA
ACTTTGTATAGAGAGCCACTGCGGGATCGTCACCGTAATCTGCTTGCACGTAGATCACATAAGCACCAAG
CGCGTTGGCCTCATGCTTGAGGAGATTGATGAGCGCGGTGGCAATGCCCTGCCTCCGGTGCTCGCCGGAG
ACTGCGAGATCATAGATATAGATCTCACTACGCGGCTGCTCAAACTTGGGCAGAACGTAAGCCGCGAGAG
CGCCAACAACCGCTTCTTGGTCGAAGGCAGCAAGCGCGATGAATGTCTTACTACGGAGCAAGTTCCCGAG
GTAATCGGAGTCCGGCTGATGTTGGGAGTAGGTGGCTACGTCTCCGAACTCACGACCGAAAAGATCAAGA
GCAGCCCGCATGGATTTGACTTGGTCAGGGCCGAGCCTACATGTGCGAATGATGCCCATACTTGAGCCAC
CTAACTTTGTTTTAGGGCGACTGCCCTGCTGCGTAACATCGTTGCTGCTGCGTAACATCGTTGCTGCTCC
ATAACATCAAACATCGACCCACGGCGTAACGCGCTTGCTGCTTGGATGCCCGAGGCATAGACTGTACAAA
AAAACAGTCATAACAAGCCATGAAAACCGCCACTGCGCCGTTACCACCGCTGCGTTCGGTCAAGGTTCTG
GACCAGTTGCGTGAGCGCATACGCTACTTGCATTACAGTTTACGAACCGAACAGGCTTATGTCAACTGGG
TTCGTGCCTTCATCCGTTTCCACGGTGTGCGTCACCCGGCAACCTTGGGCAGCAGCGAAGTCGAGGCATT
TCTGTCCTGGCTGGCGAACGAGCGCAAGGTTTCGGTCTCCACGCATCGTCAGGCATTGGCGGCCTTGCTG
TTCTTCTACGGCAAGGTGCTGTGCACGGATCTGCCCTGGCTTCAGGAGATCGGAAGACCTCGGCCGTCGC
GGCGCTTGCCGGTGGTGCTGACCCCGGATGAAGTGGTTCGCATCCTCGGTTTTCTGGAAGGCGAGCATCG
TTTGTTCGCCCAGGACTCTAGCTATAGTTCTAGTGGTTGGCTACTAATAGGTTGTATTGATGTTGGACGA
GTCGGAATCGCAGACCGATACCAGGATCTTGCCATCCTATGGAACTGCCTCGGTGAGTTTTCTCCTTCAT
TACAGAAACGGCTTTTTCAAAAATATGGTATTGATAATCCTGATATGAATAAATTGCAGTTTCATTTGAT
GCTCGATGAGTTTTTCTAATCAGAATTGGTTAATTGGTTGTAACACTGGCAGAGCATTACGCTGACTTGA
CGGGACGGCGCAAGCTCATGACCAAAATCCCTTAACGTGAGTTTTCGTTCCACTGAGCGTCAGACCCCGT
AGAAAAGATCAAAGGATCTTCTTGAGATCCTTTTTTTCTGCGCGTAATCTGCTGCTTGCAAACAAAAAAA
CCACCGCTACCAGCGGTGGTTTGTTTGCCGGATCAAGAGCTACCAACTCTTTTTCCGAAGGTAACTGGCT
TCAGCAGAGCGCAGATACCAAATACTGTTCTTCTAGTGTAGCCGTAGTTAGGCCACCACTTCAAGAACTC
TGTAGCACCGCCTACATACCTCGCTCTGCTAATCCTGTTACCAGTGGCTGCTGCCAGTGGCGATAAGTCG
TGTCTTACCGGGTTGGACTCAAGACGATAGTTACCGGATAAGGCGCAGCGGTCGGGCTGAACGGGGGGTT
CGTGCACACAGCCCAGCTTGGAGCGAACGACCTACACCGAACTGAGATACCTACAGCGTGAGCTATGAGA
AAGCGCCACGCTTCCCGAAGGGAGAAAGGCGGACAGGTATCCGGTAAGCGGCAGGGTCGGAACAGGAGAG
CGCACGAGGGAGCTTCCAGGGGGAAACGCCTGGTATCTTTATAGTCCTGTCGGGTTTCGCCACCTCTGAC
TTGAGCGTCGATTTTTGTGATGCTCGTCAGGGGGGCGGAGCCTATGGAAAAACGCCAGCAACGCGGCCTT
TTTACGGTTCCTGGCCTTTTGCTGGCCTTTTGCTCACATGTTCTTTCCTGCGTTATCCCCTGATTCTGTG
GATAACCGTATTACCGCTAGCATGGATCTCGGGGACGTCTAACTACTAAGCGAGAGTAGGGAACTGCCAG
GCATCAAATAAAACGAAAGGCTCAGTCGGAAGACTGGGCCTTTCGTTTTATCTGTTGTTTGTCGGTGAAC
GCTCTCCTGAGTAGGACAAATCCGCCGGGAGCGGATTTGAACGTTGTGAAGCAACGGCCCGGAGGGTGGC
GGGCAGGACGCCCGCCATAAACTGCCAGGCATCAAACTAAGCAGAAGGCCATCCTGACGGATGGCCTTTT
TGCGTTTCTACAAACTCTTCCTGTTAGTTAGTTACTTAAGCTCGGGCCCCAAATAATGATTTTATTTTGA
CTGATAGTGACCTGTTCGTTGCAACAAATTGATAAGCAATGCTTTTTTATAATGCCAACTTTGTACAAAA
AAGCAGGCTTTAAAGGAACCAATTCAGTCGACTGGATCCC
