>Addgene plasmid #136519 | pEN_TTmiRC2_3xflag_Luciferase | depositor partial sequence | sequence record 263382 | pEN_TTmiRC2_3xflag_Luciferase sequence 1716 bps
ATGGACTACAAAGACCATGACGGTGATTATAAAGATCATGACATCGATTACAAGGATGACGATGACAAGA
TGGAAGACGCCAAAAACATAAAGAAAGGCCCGGCGCCATTCTATCCGCTGGAAGATGGAACCGCTGGAGA
GCAACTGCATAAGGCTATGAAGAGATACGCCCTGGTTCCTGGAACAATTGCTTTTACAGATGCACATATC
GAGGTGGACATCACTTACGCTGAGTACTTCGAAATGTCCGTTCGGTTGGCAGAAGCTATGAAACGATATG
GGCTGAATACAAATCACAGAATCGTCGTATGCAGTGAAAACTCTCTTCAATTCTTTATGCCGGTGTTGGG
CGCGTTATTTATCGGAGTTGCAGTTGCGCCCGCGAACGACATTTATAATGAACGTGAATTGCTCAACAGT
ATGGGCATTTCGCAGCCTACCGTGGTGTTCGTTTCCAAAAAGGGGTTGCAAAAAATTTTGAACGTGCAAA
AAAAGCTCCCAATCATCCAAAAAATTATTATCATGGATTCTAAAACGGATTACCAGGGATTTCAGTCGAT
GTACACGTTCGTCACATCTCATCTACCTCCCGGTTTTAATGAATACGATTTTGTGCCAGAGTCCTTCGAT
AGGGACAAGACAATTGCACTGATCATGAACTCCTCTGGATCTACTGGTCTGCCTAAAGGTGTCGCTCTGC
CTCATAGAACTGCCTGCGTGAGATTCTCGCATGCCAGAGATCCTATTTTTGGCAATCAAATCATTCCGGA
TACTGCGATTTTAAGTGTTGTTCCATTCCATCACGGTTTTGGAATGTTTACTACACTCGGATATTTGATA
TGTGGATTTCGAGTCGTCTTAATGTATAGATTTGAAGAAGAGCTGTTTCTGAGGAGCCTTCAGGATTACA
AGATTCAAAGTGCGCTGCTGGTGCCAACCCTATTCTCCTTCTTCGCCAAAAGCACTCTGATTGACAAATA
CGATTTATCTAATTTACACGAAATTGCTTCTGGTGGCGCTCCCCTCTCTAAGGAAGTCGGGGAAGCGGTT
GCCAAGAGGTTCCATCTGCCAGGTATCAGGCAAGGATATGGGCTCACTGAGACTACATCAGCTATTCTGA
TTACACCCGAGGGGGATGATAAACCGGGCGCGGTCGGTAAAGTTGTTCCATTTTTTGAAGCGAAGGTTGT
GGATCTGGATACCGGGAAAACGCTGGGCGTTAATCAAAGAGGCGAACTGTGTGTGAGAGGTCCTATGATT
ATGTCCGGTTATGTAAACAATCCGGAAGCGACCAACGCCTTGATTGACAAGGATGGATGGCTACATTCTG
GAGACATAGCTTACTGGGACGAAGACGAACACTTCTTCATCGTTGACCGCCTGAAGTCTCTGATTAAGTA
CAAAGGCTATCAGGTGGCTCCCGCTGAATTGGAATCCATCTTGCTCCAACACCCCAACATCTTCGACGCA
GGTGTCGCAGGTCTTCCCGACGATGACGCCGGTGAACTTCCCGCCGCCGTTGTTGTTTTGGAGCACGGAA
AGACGATGACGGAAAAAGAGATCGTGGATTACGTCGCCAGTCAAGTAACAACCGCGAAAAAGTTGCGCGG
AGGAGTTGTGTTTGTGGACGAAGTACCGAAAGGTCTTACCGGAAAACTCGACGCAAGAAAAATCAGAGAG
ATCCTCATAAAGGCCAAGAAGGGCGGAAAGATCTGA
